>Addgene plasmid #71956 | Jam4.3-AP-His | depositor full sequence | sequence record 135786 | Jam4.3-AP-His sequence 6929 bps
GTCGAGGTCTCGACGGTATCGATTGACATTGATTATTGACTAGCTAGTTATTAATAGTAATCAATTACGG
GGTCATTAGTTCATAGCCCATATATGGAGTTCCGCGTTACATAACTTACGGTAAATGGCCCGCCTGGCTG
ACCGCCCAACGACCCCCGCCCATTGACGTCAATAATGACGTATGTTCCCATAGTAACGCCAATAGGGACT
TTCCATTGACGTCAATGGGTGGAGTATTTACGGTAAACTGCCCACTTGGCAGTACATCAAGTGTATCATA
TGCCAAGTCCGCCCCCTATTGACGTCAATGACGGTAAATGGCCCGCCTGGCATTATGCCCAGTACATGAC
CTTACGGGACTTTCCTACTTGGCAGTACATCTACGTATTAGTCATCGCTATTACCATGGTGATGCGGTTT
TGGCAGTACACCAATGGGCGTGGATAGCGGTTTGACTCACGGGGATTTCCAAGTCTCCACCCCATTGACG
TCAATGGGAGTTTGTTTTGGCACCAAAATCAACGGGACTTTCCAAAATGTCGTAATAACCCCGCCCCGTT
GACGCAAATGGGCGGTAGGCGTGTACGGTGGGAGGTCTATATAAGCAGAGCTCGTTTAGTGAACCGTCAG
ATCGCCTGGAGACGCCATCCACGCTGTTTTGACCTCCATAGAAGACACCGGGACCGATCCAGCCTCCGCG
GCCGGGAACGGTGCATTGGAACGCGGATTCCCCGTGCCAAGAGTGACGTAAGTACCGCCTATAGACTCTA
TAGGCACACCCCTTTGGCTCTTATGCATGCTATACTGTTTTTGGCTTGGGGCCTATACACCCCCGCTTCC
ATATGCTATAGGTGATGGTATAGCTTAGCCTATAGGTGTGGGTTATTGACCATTATTGACCACTCCCCTA
TTGGTGACGATACTTTCCATTACTAATCCATAACATGGCTCTTTGCCACAACTATCTCTATTGGCTATAT
GCCAATACTCTGTCCTTCAGAGACTGACACGGACTCTGTATTTTTACAGGATGGGGTCCCATTTATTATT
TACAAATTCACATATACAACAACGCCGTCCCCCGTGCCCGCAGTTTTTATTAAACATAGCGTGGGATCTC
CACGCGAATCTCGGGTACGTGTTCCGGACATGGGCTCTTCTCCGGTAGCGGCGGAGCTTCCACATCCGAG
CCCTGGTCCCATGCCTCCAGCGGCTCATGGTCGCTCGGCAGCTCCTTGCTCCTAACAGTGGAGGCCAGAC
TTAGGCACAGCACAATGCCCACCACCACCAGTGTGCCGCACAAGGCCGTGGCGGTAGGGTATGTGTCTGA
AAATGAGCTCGGAGATTGGGCTCGCACCGCTGACGCAGATGGAAGACTTAAGGCAGCGGCAGAAGAAGAT
GCAGGCAGCTGAGTTGTTGTATTCTGATAAGAGTCAGAGGTAACTCCCGTTGCGGTGCTGTTAACGGTGG
AGGGCAGTGTAGTCTGAGCAGTACTCGTTGCTGCCGCGCGCGCCACCAGACATAATAGCTGACAGACTAA
CAGACTGTTCCTTTCCATGGGTCTTTTCTGCAGAAGCTTGAATTCTCGAGGATCCGCGGCCGCGCCACCA
TGGAGGGCAGCTGGAGAGATGTCCTGGCTGTGCTGGTCATCCTGGCTCAGCTGACAGCTTCCGGATCCAG
TTATCAGATCATAGAAGGTCCTCAGAATGTAACAGTCCTAAAGGACTCAGAGGCTCACTTCAACTGCACC
GTGACTCACGGCTGGAAGCTTCTCATGTGGACTCTTAACCAAATGGTGGTGCTGAGTCTCACCACCCAAG
GACCCATCATCACCAACAACCGCTTCACCTATGCCAGTTACAACAGCACTGACAGCTTCATCTCGGAGTT
GATCATCCATGATGTGCAGCCCAGTGACTCGGGATCCGTGCAATGCAGCCTGCAGAACAGCCATGGGTTT
GGATCTGCCTTCCTCTCAGTGCAAGACAGTATTGGAGAGGAAGGCCCAGCACTGCCGACCGGCGCGCCTG
GATCTTCCGGAATCATCCCAGTTGAGGAGGAGAACCCGGACTTCTGGAACCGCGAGGCAGCCGAGGCCCT
GGGTGCCGCCAAGAAGCTGCAGCCTGCACAGACAGCCGCCAAGAACCTCATCATCTTCCTGGGCGATGGG
ATGGGGGTGTCTACGGTGACAGCTGCCAGGATCCTAAAAGGGCAGAAGAAGGACAAACTGGGGCCTGAGA
TACCCCTGGCCATGGACCGCTTCCCATATGTGGCTCTGTCCAAGACATACAATGTAGACAAACATGTGCC
AGACAGTGGAGCCACAGCCACGGCCTACCTGTGCGGGGTCAAGGGCAACTTCCAGACCATTGGCTTGAGT
GCAGCCGCCCGCTTTAACCAGTGCAACACGACACGCGGCAACGAGGTCATCTCCGTGATGAATCGGGCCA
AGAAAGCAGGGAAGTCAGTGGGAGTGGTAACCACCACACGAGTGCAGCACGCCTCGCCAGCCGGCACCTA
CGCCCACACGGTGAACCGCAACTGGTACTCGGACGCCGACGTGCCTGCCTCGGCCCGCCAGGAGGGGTGC
CAGGACATCGCTACGCAGCTCATCTCCAACATGGACATTGACGTGATCCTAGGTGGGGGCCGAAAGTACA
TGTTTCGCATGGGAACCCCAGACCCTGAGTACCCAGATGACTACAGCCAAGGTGGGACCAGGCTGGACGG
GAAGAATCTGGTGCAGGAATGGCTGGCGAAGCGCCAGGGTGCCCGGTATGTGTGGAACCGCACTGAGCTC
ATGCAGGCTTCCCTGGACCCGTCTGTGACCCATCTCATGGGTCTCTTTGAGCCTGGAGACATGAAATACG
AGATCCACCGAGACTCCACACTGGACCCCTCCCTGATGGAGATGACAGAGGCTGCCCTGCGCCTGCTGAG
CAGGAACCCCCGCGGCTTCTTCCTCTTCGTGGAGGGTGGTCGCATCGACCATGGTCATCATGAAAGCAGG
GCTTACCGGGCACTGACTGAGACGATCATGTTCGACGACGCCATTGAGAGGGCGGGCCAGCTCACCAGCG
AGGAGGACACGCTGAGCCTCGTCACTGCCGACCACTCCCACGTCTTCTCCTTCGGAGGCTACCCCCTGCG
AGGGAGCTCCATCTTCGGGCTGGCCCCTGGCAAGGCCCGGGACAGGAAGGCCTACACGGTCCTCCTATAC
GGAAACGGTCCAGGCTATGTGCTCAAGGACGGCGCCCGGCCGGATGTTACCGAGAGCGAGAGCGGGAGCC
CCGAGTATCGGCAGCAGTCAGCAGTGCCCCTGGACGAAGAGACCCACGCAGGCGAGGACGTGGCGGTGTT
CGCGCGCGGCCCGCAGGCGCACCTGGTTCACGGCGTGCAGGAGCAGACCTTCATAGCGCACGTCATGGCC
TTCGCCGCCTGCCTGGAGCCCTACACCGCCTGCGACCTGGCGCCCCCCGCCGGCACCACCGACGCCGCGC
ACCCGGGTCATCATCACCATCACCATTAATCTAGAGATCTTATTAAAGCAGAACTTGTTTATTGCAGCTT
ATAATGGTTACAAATAAAGCAATAGCATCACAAATTTCACAAATAAAGCATTTTTTTCACTGCATTCTAG
TTGTGGTTTGTCCAAACTCATCAATGTATCTTATCATGTCTGGTCGACTCTAGCTAGACTCTTCCGCTTC
CTCGCTCACTGACTCGCTGCGCTCGGTCGTTCGGCTGCGGCGAGCGGTATCAGCTCACTCAAAGGCGGTA
ATACGGTTATCCACAGAATCAGGGGATAACGCAGGAAAGAACATGTGAGCAAAAGGCCAGCAAAAGGCCA
GGAACCGTAAAAAGGCCGCGTTGCTGGCGTTTTTCCATAGGCTCCGCCCCCCTGACGAGCATCACAAAAA
TCGACGCTCAAGTCAGAGGTGGCGAAACCCGACAGGACTATAAAGATACCAGGCGTTTCCCCCTGGAAGC
TCCCTCGTGCGCTCTCCTGTTCCGACCCTGCCGCTTACCGGATACCTGTCCGCCTTTCTCCCTTCGGGAA
GCGTGGCGCTTTCTCATAGCTCACGCTGTAGGTATCTCAGTTCGGTGTAGGTCGTTCGCTCCAAGCTGGG
CTGTGTGCACGAACCCCCCGTTCAGCCCGACCGCTGCGCCTTATCCGGTAACTATCGTCTTGAGTCCAAC
CCGGTAAGACACGACTTATCGCCACTGGCAGCAGCCACTGGTAACAGGATTAGCAGAGCGAGGTATGTAG
GCGGTGCTACAGAGTTCTTGAAGTGGTGGCCTAACTACGGCTACACTAGAAGAACAGTATTTGGTATCTG
CGCTCTGCTGAAGCCAGTTACCTTCGGAAAAAGAGTTGGTAGCTCTTGATCCGGCAAACAAACCACCGCT
GGTAGCGGTGGTTTTTTTGTTTGCAAGCAGCAGATTACGCGCAGAAAAAAAGGATCTCAAGAAGATCCTT
TGATCTTTTCTACGGGGTCTGACGCTCAGTGGAACGAAAACTCACGTTAAGGGATTTTGGTCATGAGATT
ATCAAAAAGGATCTTCACCTAGATCCTTTTAAATTAAAAATGAAGTTTTAAATCAATCTAAAGTATATAT
GAGTAAACTTGGTCTGACAGTTACCAATGCTTAATCAGTGAGGCACCTATCTCAGCGATCTGTCTATTTC
GTTCATCCATAGTTGCCTGACTCCCCGTCGTGTAGATAACTACGATACGGGAGGGCTTACCATCTGGCCC
CAGTGCTGCAATGATACCGCGAGACCCACGCTCACCGGCTCCAGATTTATCAGCAATAAACCAGCCAGCC
GGAAGGGCCGAGCGCAGAAGTGGTCCTGCAACTTTATCCGCCTCCATCCAGTCTATTAATTGTTGCCGGG
AAGCTAGAGTAAGTAGTTCGCCAGTTAATAGTTTGCGCAACGTTGTTGCCATTGCTACAGGCATCGTGGT
GTCACGCTCGTCGTTTGGTATGGCTTCATTCAGCTCCGGTTCCCAACGATCAAGGCGAGTTACATGATCC
CCCATGTTGTGCAAAAAAGCGGTTAGCTCCTTCGGTCCTCCGATCGTTGTCAGAAGTAAGTTGGCCGCAG
TGTTATCACTCATGGTTATGGCAGCACTGCATAATTCTCTTACTGTCATGCCATCCGTAAGATGCTTTTC
TGTGACTGGTGAGTACTCAACCAAGTCATTCTGAGAATAGTGTATGCGGCGACCGAGTTGCTCTTGCCCG
GCGTCAATACGGGATAATACCGCGCCACATAGCAGAACTTTAAAAGTGCTCATCATTGGAAAACGTTCTT
CGGGGCGAAAACTCTCAAGGATCTTACCGCTGTTGAGATCCAGTTCGATGTAACCCACTCGTGCACCCAA
CTGATCTTCAGCATCTTTTACTTTCACCAGCGTTTCTGGGTGAGCAAAAACAGGAAGGCAAAATGCCGCA
AAAAAGGGAATAAGGGCGACACGGAAATGTTGAATACTCATACTCTTCCTTTTTCAATATTATTGAAGCA
TTTATCAGGGTTATTGTCTCATGAGCGGATACATATTTGAATGTATTTAGAAAAATAAACAAATAGGGGT
TCCGCGCACATTTCCCCGAAAAGTGCCACCTGACGTCTAAGAAACCATTATTATCATGACATTAACCTAT
AAAAATAGGCGTATCACGAGGCCCTTTCGTCTCGCGCGTTTCGGTGATGACGGTGAAAACCTCTGACACA
TGCAGCTCCCGGAGGAATGTGTGTCAGTTAGGGTGTGGAAAGTCCCCAGGCTCCCCAGGCAGGCAGAAGT
ATGCAAAGCATGCATCTCAATTAGTCAGCAACCAGGTGTGGAAAGTCCCCAGGCTCCCCAGCAGGCAGAA
GTATGCAAAGCATGCATCTCAATTAGTCAGCAACCATAGTCCCGCCCCTAACTCCGCCCATCCCGCCCCT
AACTCCGCCCAGTTCCGCCCATTCTCCGCCCCATGGCTGACTAATTTTTTTTATTTATGCAGAGGCCGAG
GCCGCCTCTGCCTCTGAGCTATTCCAGAAGTAGTGAGGAGGCTTTTTTGGAGGCCTAGGCTTTTGCAAAA
AGCTCCCGGGAGCTTGTATATCCATTTTCGTCCCGGAGACGGTCACAGCTTGTCTGTAAGCGGATGCCGG
GAGCAGACAAGCCCGTCAGGGCGCGTCAGCGGGTGTTGGCGGGTGTCGGGGCTGGCTTAACTATGCGGCA
TCAGAGCAGATTGTACTGAGAGTGCACCATATGCGGTGTGAAATACCGCACAGATGCGTAAGGAGAAAAT
ACCGCATCAGGAAATTGTAAGCGTTAATATTTTGTTAAAATTCGCGTTAAATTTTTGTTAAATCAGCTCA
TTTTTTAACCAATAGGCCGAAATCGGCAAAATCCCTTATAAATCAAAAGAATAGACCGAGATAGGGT
[37 nt withheld, positions 6438-6474]
AAAGAACGTGGACTCCAACGTCAAAGG
[49 nt withheld, positions 6502-6550]
T
[91 nt withheld, positions 6552-6642]
G
[124 nt withheld, positions 6644-6767]
CCATTCGCCATTCAGGCTGCGCAACTGTTGGGAAGGGCGATCGGTGCGGGCCTCTTCGCTATTACGCCAG
CTGGCGAAAGGGGGATGTGCTGCAAGGCGATTAAGTTGGGTAACGCCAGGGTTTTCCCAGTCACGACGTT
GTAAAACGACGGCCAGTGAATT
Features (pLannotate 1.2.2; 14 found; start..end, strand, type, name):
     25..408     +  enhancer       CMV enhancer: human cytomegalovirus immediate early enhancer
    410..609     +  promoter       CMV promoter: human cytomegalovirus (CMV) immediate early promoter
    748..1573    +  intron         CMV intron A: human cytomegalovirus intron A (Chapman et al., 1991)
   1610..1984    +  CDS            Igsf5 (fragment): IGSF5_MOUSE - Also known as Jam4. Experimental evidence at protein level: Swiss-Prot protein existence level 1. Provides, together with MAGI1, an adhesion machinery at tight junctions, which may regulate the permeability of kidney glomerulus and small intestinal epithelial cells. Mediates calcium-independent homophilic cell adhesion. In testis, it may function as a cell adhesion molecule rather than a tight-junction protein. It may participate in the adhesion between spermatogonia-spermatogonia, spermatogonia-Sertoli cells, and Sertoli cells-Sertoli cells. From Mus musculus (Mouse).
   2042..3493    +  CDS            SEAP: secreted alkaline phosphatase from human placenta The natural enzyme has a C-terminal transmembrane sequence that is replaced by a GPI anchor.
   3552..3673    +  polyA_signal   SV40 poly(A) signal: SV40 polyadenylation signal
   3882..4470    -  rep_origin     ori: high-copy-number ColE1/pMB1/pBR322/pUC origin of replication
   4641..5501    -  CDS            AmpR: β-lactamase; bla; confers resistance to ampicillin, carbenicillin, and related antibiotics
   5502..5606    -  promoter       AmpR promoter: bla
   5701..5736    +  CDS            rop (fragment): Rop protein, which maintains plasmids at low copy number; rop
   5759..6089    +  promoter       SV40 promoter: SV40 enhancer and early promoter
   6212..6311    +  misc_feature   bom (fragment): basis of mobility region from pBR322
   6339..6767    -  rep_origin     f1 ori (sequence partly withheld): f1 bacteriophage origin of replication; arrow indicates direction of (+) strand synthesis
   6771..6928    -  CDS            lacZα (fragment): LacZα fragment of β-galactosidase; lacZ fragment
