[The description below was written by a language model from this plasmid's Addgene catalogue record and pLannotate feature annotations shown in this document.]
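Description:
Jam4.3-AP-His is a mammalian expression plasmid built on the pCMVi-SV40ori backbone that produces a secreted fusion of the extracellular region of mouse JAM-4 (Igsf5, junction adhesion molecule 4), isoform 3, with alkaline phosphatase and a 6X histidine tag at its C terminus. The record is slightly inconsistent about isoform naming, since an alternative name lists isoform 1. The 411 bp insert sits between retained NotI and AscI sites, with the AP-His module supplied by the backbone. Transcription is driven by the human cytomegalovirus immediate early enhancer and promoter followed by CMV intron A, which generally boosts expression through splicing of the transcript, and is terminated by an SV40 polyadenylation signal. The annotated Igsf5 fragment lies directly upstream of a human placental secreted alkaline phosphatase (SEAP) coding sequence. The histidine tag is not separately annotated in the feature table but is stated in the catalogue fields.

In bacteria the plasmid is maintained at high copy through a ColE1/pUC-type origin and selected with ampicillin via the β-lactamase gene. An f1 origin and short remnants of rop, bom and lacZα are also present as backbone leftovers. The SV40 enhancer/early promoter region corresponds to the SV40 origin in the backbone name, which allows episomal amplification in cells expressing large T antigen. No mammalian selection marker is annotated, which fits transient transfection. The AP moiety gives an enzymatic readout for detecting binding, and the His tag allows capture or purification. The associated publication describes an extracellular biochemical interaction screen of cell-surface recognition proteins in the retina, in which ectodomain fusions like this one would serve as soluble probes.
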