Addgene plasmid #71956: Jam4.3-AP-His
Purpose: Expresses the extracellular region of the JAM-4, isoform 3 protein, C-terminally fused to alkaline phosphatase + 6X histidine tag.
Depositing lab: Woj Wojtowicz. Depositing organization: University of California, Berkeley. Publication: An extracellular biochemical screen reveals that FLRTs and Unc5s mediate neuronal subtype recognition in the retina. Visser JJ, Cheng Y, Perry SC, Chastain AB, Parsa B, Masri SS, Ray TA, Kay JN, Wojtowicz WM. Elife. 2015 Dec 3;4. pii: e08149. doi: 10.7554/eLife.08149. PubMed 26633812.
Backbone
  Vector backbone: pCMVi-SV40ori
  Vector type: Mammalian Expression
Growth in bacteria
  Bacterial resistance: Ampicillin, 100 μg/mL
  Growth temperature: 37°C
  Growth strain: DH5alpha
  Copy number: High Copy
Gene/Insert
  Gene/Insert name: Jam4.3 (alt names: Junction adhesion molecule 4, isoform 1; Immunoglobulin superfamily, member 5; Jam4; JCAM; NCBI gene ID 72058; Reference sequence NM_028078.3)
  Species: M. musculus (mouse)
  Insert size (bp): 411
  Entrez Gene: Igsf5 (a.k.a. 2010003D20Rik, JCAM, Jam4)
  Promoter: CMV
  Tag / fusion protein: AP-His (C terminal on backbone)
  Cloning method: Restriction Enzyme; 5′ cloning site NotI (not destroyed); 3′ cloning site AscI (not destroyed)
  Sequencing primers: 5′ GTCAGAGGTAACTCCCGTTGC; 3′ GAGGTTCTTGGCGGCTGTC
Terms and licenses: Academic/Nonprofit Terms; Industry Terms: Not Available to Industry
How to cite: Jam4.3-AP-His was a gift from Woj Wojtowicz (Addgene plasmid # 71956 ; http://n2t.net/addgene:71956 ; RRID:Addgene_71956)
