>Addgene plasmid #71956 | Jam4.3-AP-His | addgene partial sequence | sequence record 135386 | pMRB101-F 5'-aagatgcaggcagctgagtt-3'
CGTTGCGGTGCTGTTAACGGTGGAGGGCAGTGTAGTCTGAGCAGTACTCGTTGCTGCCGCGCGCGCCACC
AGACATAATAGCTGACAGACTAACAGACTGTTCCTTTCCATGGGTCTTTTCTGCAGAAGCTTGAATTCTC
GAGGATCCGCGGCCGCGCCACCATGGAGGGCAGCTGGAGAGATGTCCTGGCTGTGCTGGTCATCCTGGCT
CAGCTGACAGCTTCCGGATCCAGTTATCAGATCATAGAAGGTCCTCAGAATGTAACAGTCCTAAAGGACT
CAGAGGCTCACTTCAACTGCACCGTGACTCACGGCTGGAAGCTTCTCATGTGGACTCTTAACCAAATGGT
GGTGCTGAGTCTCACCACCCAAGGACCCATCATCACCAACAACCGCTTCACCTATGCCAGTTACAACAGC
ACTGACAGCTTCATCTCGGAGTTGATCATCCATGATGTGCAGCCCAGTGACTCGGGATCCGTGCAATGCA
GCCTGCAGAACAGCCATGGGTTTGGATCTGCCTTCCTCTCAGTGCAAGACAGTATTGGAGAGGAAGGCCC
AGCACTGCCGACCGGCGCGCCTGGATCTTCCGGAATCATCCCAGTTGAGGAGGAGAACCCGGACTTCTGG
AACCGCGAGGCAGCCGAGGCCCTGGGTGCCGCCAAGAAGCTGCAGCCTGCACAGACAGCCGCCAAGAACC
TCATCATCTTCCTGGGCGATGGGATGG
