>Addgene plasmid #71956 | Jam4.3-AP-His | addgene partial sequence | sequence record 135784 | SV40pA-R 5'-GAAATTTGTGATGCTATTGC-3'
ATAAGATCTCTAGATTAATGGTGATGGTGATGATGACCCGGGTGCGCGGCGTCGGTGGTGCCGGCGGGGG
GCGCCAGGTCGCAGGCGGTGTAGGGCTCCAGGCAGGCGGCGAAGGCCATGACGTGCGCTATGAAGGTCTG
CTCCTGCACGCCGTGAACCAGGTGCGCCTGCGGGCCGCGCGCGAACACCGCCACGTCCTCGCCTGCGTGG
GTCTCTTCGTCCAGGGGCACTGCTGACTGCTGCCGATACTCGGGGCTCCCGCTCTCGCTCTCGGTAACAT
CCGGCCGGGCGCCGTCCTTGAGCACATAGCCTGGACCGTTTCCGTATAGGAGGACCGTGTAGGCCTTCCT
GTCCCGGGCCTTGCCAGGGGCCAGCCCGAAGATGGAGCTCCCTCGCAGGGGGTAGCCTCCGAAGGAGAAG
ACGTGGGAGTGGTCGGCAGTGACGAGGCTCAGCGTGTCCTCCTCGCTGGTGAGCTGGCCCGCCCTCTCAA
TGGCGTCGTCGAACATGATCGTCTCAGTCAGTGCCCGGTAAGCCCTGCTTTCATGATGACCATGGTCGAT
GCGACCACCCTCCACGAAGAGGAAGAAGCCGCGGGGGTTCCTGCTCAGCAGGCGCAGGGCAGCCTCTGTC
ATCTCCATCAGGGAGGGGTCCAGTGTGGAGTCTCGGTGGATCTCGTATTTCATGTCTCCAGGCTCAAAGA
GACCCATGAGATGGGTCACAGACGGGTCCAGGGAAGCCTGCATGAGCTCAGTGCGGTTCCACACATACCG
G
